Addgene plasmid #65308: Ii-Str_neomycin
Purpose: Luminal ER hook only (RUSH system)
Depositing lab: Franck Perez. Depositing organization: Institut Curie. Publication: Synchronization of secretory protein traffic in populations of cells. Boncompain G, Divoux S, Gareil N, de Forges H, Lescure A, Latreche L, Mercanti V, Jollivet F, Raposo G, Perez F. Nat Methods. 2012 Mar 11;9(5):493-8. doi: 10.1038/nmeth.1928. PubMed 22406856.
Backbone
  Vector backbone: pIRESneo3
  Backbone manufacturer: Clontech
  Vector type: Mammalian Expression
  Selectable markers: Neomycin (select with G418)
Growth in bacteria
  Bacterial resistance: Ampicillin, 100 μg/mL
  Growth temperature: 37°C
  Growth strain: DH5alpha
  Copy number: High Copy
Gene/Insert
  Gene/Insert name: Invariant chain (p33)
  Species: H. sapiens (human)
  Mutation: Streptavidin in its lumenal part
  Promoter: CMV
  Cloning method: Unknown
  Sequencing primers: 5′ CMV Forward; 3′ synth-int-R
Terms and licenses: Academic/Nonprofit Terms; Industry Terms: Not Available to Industry
Depositor comments: luminal tagging Depositor states that H293Q mutation within Ii insert does not affect plasmid function.
How to cite: Ii-Str_neomycin was a gift from Franck Perez (Addgene plasmid # 65308 ; http://n2t.net/addgene:65308 ; RRID:Addgene_65308)
