[The description below was written by a language model from this plasmid's Addgene catalogue record and pLannotate feature annotations shown in this document.]
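Description:
Ii-Str_neomycin is a mammalian expression plasmid built on the pIRESneo3 backbone that encodes only the "hook" component of the RUSH (retention using selective hooks) system for synchronizing secretory protein traffic. It is propagated in E. coli as a high-copy plasmid through a ColE1/pUC-type origin and selected with ampicillin via the β-lactamase gene. Remnants of the lac promoter/operator region and a bom fragment are backbone carry-over with no evident role in the construct's function.

The payload is the human invariant chain (Ii, p33 isoform) fused to streptavidin so that the streptavidin moiety lies in the lumenal portion of the protein. The feature table detects the streptavidin coding segment but does not annotate the Ii sequence itself, which presumably occupies the unannotated flanking regions of the open reading frame. Expression is driven by the CMV immediate early enhancer and promoter, with a T7 promoter just downstream. After the insert come a chimeric intron, an EMCV IRES and the neomycin phosphotransferase gene, terminated by SV40 polyadenylation signals. This places the hook and the resistance marker on one bicistronic transcript, so G418 selection enriches for cells that also express the hook and supports the derivation of stable lines.

In RUSH, an ER-resident streptavidin hook retains a separately supplied reporter carrying a streptavidin-binding peptide, and biotin addition releases that cargo synchronously. Because this hook presents streptavidin in the ER lumen, it suits cargos with lumenally exposed tags. No reporter is encoded here. The depositor notes an H293Q change within the insert that reportedly does not affect function.
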