Features (pLannotate 1.2.2; 19 found; start..end, strand, type, name):
     40..84      -  misc_feature   bom (fragment): basis of mobility region from pBR322
    239..618     +  enhancer       CMV enhancer: human cytomegalovirus immediate early enhancer
    619..822     +  promoter       CMV promoter: human cytomegalovirus (CMV) immediate early promoter
    818..851     +  LTR            5' LTR (truncated) (fragment): truncated 5' long terminal repeat (LTR) from HIV-1
    867..885     +  promoter       T7 promoter: promoter for bacteriophage T7 RNA polymerase
   1234..1746    +  CDS            SAV_STRAV (fragment): Experimental evidence at protein level: Swiss-Prot protein existence level 1. The biological function of streptavidin is not known. Forms a strong non-covalent specific complex with biotin (one molecule of biotin per subunit of streptavidin). From Streptomyces avidinii.
   2298..2527    +  intron         chimeric intron: chimera between introns from adenovirus and immunoglobulin heavy chain genes
   2696..3158    +  misc_feature   IRES: internal ribosome entry site (IRES) of the encephalomyocarditis virus (EMCV)
   3185..3979    +  CDS            NeoR/KanR: aminoglycoside phosphotransferase from Tn5; aph(3')-II (or nptII); confers resistance to neomycin, kanamycin, and G418 (Geneticin®)
   3999..4083    +  CDS            large T antigen (fragment): large T antigen from SV40 (simian virus 40)
   4106..4227    +  polyA_signal   SV40 poly(A) signal: SV40 polyadenylation signal
   4238..4289    +  polyA_signal   SV40 poly(A) signal (fragment): SV40 polyadenylation signal
   4353..4369    -  protein_bind   lac operator: The lac repressor binds to the lac operator to inhibit transcription in E. coli. This inhibition can be relieved by adding lactose or isopropyl-β-D-thiogalactopyranoside (IPTG). lac repressor encoded by lacI
   4377..4407    -  promoter       lac promoter: promoter for the E. coli lac operon
   4422..4443    -  protein_bind   CAP binding site: CAP binding activates transcription in the presence of cAMP. E. coli catabolite activator protein
   4456..4548    -  CDS            lacI (fragment): lac repressor; lacI; The lac repressor binds to the lac operator to inhibit transcription in E. coli. This inhibition can be relieved by adding lactose or isopropyl-β-D-thiogalactopyranoside (IPTG).
   4731..5319    -  rep_origin     ori: high-copy-number ColE1/pMB1/pBR322/pUC origin of replication
   5490..6350    -  CDS            AmpR: β-lactamase; bla; confers resistance to ampicillin, carbenicillin, and related antibiotics
   6351..6455    -  promoter       AmpR promoter: bla
>Addgene plasmid #65308 | Ii-Str_neomycin | depositor full sequence | sequence record 122684 | Ii-Str_neomycin sequence 6482 bps
CGTCGACGGATCGGGAGATCTCCCGATCCCCTATGGTCGACTCTCAGTACAATCTGCTCTGATGCCGCAT
AGTTAAGCCAGTATCTGCTCCCTGCTTGTGTGTTGGAGGTCGCTGAGTAGTGCGCGAGCAAAATTTAAGC
TACAACAAGGCAAGGCTTGACCGACAATTGCATGAAGAATCTGCTTAGGGTTAGGCGTTTTGCGCTGCTT
CGCGATGTACGGGCCAGATATACGCGTTGACATTGATTATTGACTAGTTATTAATAGTAATCAATTACGG
GGTCATTAGTTCATAGCCCATATATGGAGTTCCGCGTTACATAACTTACGGTAAATGGCCCGCCTGGCTG
ACCGCCCAACGACCCCCGCCCATTGACGTCAATAATGACGTATGTTCCCATAGTAACGCCAATAGGGACT
TTCCATTGACGTCAATGGGTGGACTATTTACGGTAAACTGCCCACTTGGCAGTACATCAAGTGTATCATA
TGCCAAGTACGCCCCCTATTGACGTCAATGACGGTAAATGGCCCGCCTGGCATTATGCCCAGTACATGAC
CTTATGGGACTTTCCTACTTGGCAGTACATCTACGTATTAGTCATCGCTATTACCATGGTGATGCGGTTT
TGGCAGTACATCAATGGGCGTGGATAGCGGTTTGACTCACGGGGATTTCCAAGTCTCCACCCCATTGACG
TCAATGGGAGTTTGTTTTGGCACCAAAATCAACGGGACTTTCCAAAATGTCGTAACAACTCCGCCCCATT
GACGCAAATGGGCGGTAGGCGTGTACGGTGGGAGGTCTATATAAGCAGAGCTCTCTGGCTAACTAGAGAA
CCCACTGCTTACTGGCTTATCGAAATTAATACGACTCACTATAGGGAGACCCAAGCTTGGTACCGAGCTC
GGATCGATATCTGCGGCCTAGCTAGCGCTTAAGGCCTGTTAACCGGTCGTACGTCTCCGGATTCGAATTA
ATTCGGATCCGTGATGCACAGGAGGAGAGCCAGGGCCTGTCGGGAAGATCAAAAGCCAGTCATCGATGAT
CAGCGCGACCTTATCTCCAACAATGAGCAACTGCCCATGCTGGGCCGGCGCCCTGGGGCCCCGGAGAGCA
AGTGCAGCCGCGGAGCCCTGTACACAGGCTTTTCCATCCTGGTGACTCTGCTCCTCGCTGGCCAGGCCAC
CACCGCCTACTTCCTGTACCAGCAGCAGGGCCGGCTGGACAAACTGACAGTCACCTCCCAGAACCTGCAG
CTCGAGATGGACCCTAGCAAAGACTCAAAAGCTCAGGTGTCCGCTGCCGAGGCTGGCATTACTGGAACAT
GGTACAATCAGCTCGGGAGCACCTTTATTGTGACTGCTGGAGCCGATGGAGCCCTCACCGGAACATACGA
ATCTGCTGTGGGAAACGCCGAATCACGGTACGTCCTCACTGGCCGATACGATAGTGCCCCTGCCACCGAC
GGATCTGGGACTGCCCTGGGATGGACTGTCGCTTGGAAAAACAACTACCGGAATGCTCATTCTGCCACAA
CATGGAGTGGACAGTACGTGGGAGGCGCTGAGGCTAGAATCAATACACAGTGGCTGCTCACATCTGGCAC
AACCGAGGCAAATGCTTGGAAATCCACCCTGGTGGGACATGACACATTCACCAAAGTGAAACCCTCCGCC
GCTTCAATCGATGCCGCCAAAAAAGCCGGAGTCAACAACGGCAATCCTCTGGATGCCGTCCAGCAGGTCG
ACTATCCGTACGACGTACCAGACTACGCACTCGACCTGCAGCTGGAGAACCTGCGCATGAAGCTTCCCAA
GCCTCCCAAGCCTGTGAGCAAGATGCGCATGGCCACCCCGCTGCTGATGCAGGCGCTGCCCATGGGAGCC
CTGCCCCAGGGGCCCATGCAGAATGCCACCAAGTATGGCAACATGACAGAGGACCATGTGATGCACCTGC
TCCAGAATGCTGACCCCCTGAAGGTGTACCCGCCACTGAAGGGGAGCTTCCCGGAGAACCTGAGACACCT
TAAGAACACCATGGAGACCATAGACTGGAAGGTCTTTGAGAGCTGGATGCACCATTGGCTCCTGTTTGAA
ATGAGCAGGCACTCCTTGGAGCAAAAGCCCACTGACGCTCCACCGAAAGAGTCACTGGAACTGGAGGACC
CGTCTTCTGGGCTGGGTGTGACCAAGCAGGATCTGGGCCCAGTCCCCATGTGAGGATCCGCGGCCGCATA
GATAACTGATCCAGTGTGCTGGAATTAATTCGCTGTCTGCGAGGGCCAGCTGTTGGGGTGAGTACTCCCT
CTCAAAAGCGGGCATGACTTCTGCGCTAAGATTGTCAGTTTCCAAAAACGAGGAGGATTTGATATTCACC
TGGCCCGCGGTGATGCCTTTGAGGGTGGCCGCGTCCATCTGGTCAGAAAAGACAATCTTTTTGTTGTCAA
GCTTGAGGTGTGGCAGGCTTGAGATCTGGCCATACACTTGAGTGACAATGACATCCACTTTGCCTTTCTC
TCCACAGGTGTCCACTCCCAGGTCCAACTGCAGGTCGAGCATGCATCTAGGGCGGCCAATTCCGCCCCTC
TCCCTCCCCCCCCCCTAACGTTACTGGCCGAAGCCGCTTGGAATAAGGCCGGTGTGCGTTTGTCTATATG
TTATTTTCCACCATATTGCCGTCTTTTGGCAATGTGAGGGCCCGGAAACCTGGCCCTGTCTTCTTGACGA
GCATTCCTAGGGGTCTTTCCCCTCTCGCCAAAGGAATGCAAGGTCTGTTGAATGTCGTGAAGGAAGCAGT
TCCTCTGGAAGCTTCTTGAAGACAAACAACGTCTGTAGCGACCCTTTGCAGGCAGCGGAACCCCCCACCT
GGCGACAGGTGCCTCTGCGGCCAAAAGCCACGTGTATAAGATACACCTGCAAAGGCGGCACAACCCCAGT
GCCACGTTGTGAGTTGGATAGTTGTGGAAAGAGTCAAATGGCTCTCCTCAAGCGTATTCAACAAGGGGCT
GAAGGATGCCCAGAAGGTACCCCATTGTATGGGATCTGATCTGGGGCCTCGGTGCACATGCTTTACATGT
GTTTAGTCGAGGTTAAAAAAACGTCTAGGCCCCCCGAACCACGGGGACGTGGTTTTCCTTTGAAAAACAC
GATGATAAGCTTGCCACAACCCGGGAGGCGCGCCATGATTGAACAAGATGGATTGCACGCAGGTTCTCCG
GCCGCTTGGGTGGAGAGGCTATTCGGCTATGACTGGGCACAACAGACAATCGGCTGCTCTGATGCCGCCG
TGTTCCGGCTGTCAGCGCAGGGGCGCCCGGTTCTTTTTGTCAAGACCGACCTGTCCGGTGCCCTGAATGA
ACTGCAAGACGAGGCAGCGCGGCTATCGTGGCTGGCCACGACGGGCGTTCCTTGCGCAGCTGTGCTCGAC
GTTGTCACTGAAGCGGGAAGGGACTGGCTGCTATTGGGCGAAGTGCCGGGGCAGGATCTCCTGTCATCTC
ACCTTGCTCCTGCCGAGAAAGTATCCATCATGGCTGATGCAATGCGGCGGCTGCATACGCTTGATCCGGC
TACCTGCCCATTCGACCACCAAGCGAAACATCGCATCGAGCGAGCACGTACTCGGATGGAAGCCGGTCTT
GTCGATCAGGATGATCTGGACGAAGAGCATCAGGGGCTCGCGCCAGCCGAACTGTTCGCCAGGCTCAAGG
CGAGCATGCCCGACGGCGAGGATCTCGTCGTGACCCATGGCGATGCCTGCTTGCCGAATATCATGGTGGA
AAATGGCCGCTTTTCTGGATTCATCGACTGTGGCCGGCTGGGTGTGGCGGACCGCTATCAGGACATAGCG
TTGGCTACCCGTGATATTGCTGAAGAGCTTGGCGGCGAATGGGCTGACCGCTTCCTCGTGCTTTACGGTA
TCGCCGCTCCCGATTCGCAGCGCATCGCCTTCTATCGCCTTCTTGACGAGTTCTTCTGATTAATTAACTC
TAGATAACTGATCATAATCAGCCATACCACATTTGTAGAGGTTTTACTTGCTTTAAAAAACCTCCCACAC
CTCCCCCTGAACCTGAAACATAAAATGAATGCAATTGTTGTTGTTAACTTGTTTATTGCAGCTTATAATG
GTTACAAATAAAGCAATAGCATCACAAATTTCACAAATAAAGCATTTTTTTCACTGCATTCTAGTTGTGG
TTTGTCCAAACTCATCAATGTATCTTAACGCGTCGAGTGCATTCTAGTTGTGGTTTGTCCAAACTCATCA
ATGTATCTTATCATGTCTGTATACCGTCGACCTCTAGCTAGAGCTTGGCGTAATCATGGTCATAGCTGTT
TCCTGTGTGAAATTGTTATCCGCTCACAATTCCACACAACATACGAGCCGGAAGCATAAAGTGTAAAGCC
TGGGGTGCCTAATGAGTGAGCTAACTCACATTAATTGCGTTGCGCTCACTGCCCGCTTTCCAGTCGGGAA
ACCTGTCGTGCCAGCTGCATTAATGAATCGGCCAACGCGCGGGGAGAGGCGGTTTGCGTATTGGGCGCTC
TTCCGCTTCCTCGCTCACTGACTCGCTGCGCTCGGTCGTTCGGCTGCGGCGAGCGGTATCAGCTCACTCA
AAGGCGGTAATACGGTTATCCACAGAATCAGGGGATAACGCAGGAAAGAACATGTGAGCAAAAGGCCAGC
AAAAGGCCAGGAACCGTAAAAAGGCCGCGTTGCTGGCGTTTTTCCATAGGCTCCGCCCCCCTGACGAGCA
TCACAAAAATCGACGCTCAAGTCAGAGGTGGCGAAACCCGACAGGACTATAAAGATACCAGGCGTTTCCC
CCTGGAAGCTCCCTCGTGCGCTCTCCTGTTCCGACCCTGCCGCTTACCGGATACCTGTCCGCCTTTCTCC
CTTCGGGAAGCGTGGCGCTTTCTCAATGCTCACGCTGTAGGTATCTCAGTTCGGTGTAGGTCGTTCGCTC
CAAGCTGGGCTGTGTGCACGAACCCCCCGTTCAGCCCGACCGCTGCGCCTTATCCGGTAACTATCGTCTT
GAGTCCAACCCGGTAAGACACGACTTATCGCCACTGGCAGCAGCCACTGGTAACAGGATTAGCAGAGCGA
GGTATGTAGGCGGTGCTACAGAGTTCTTGAAGTGGTGGCCTAACTACGGCTACACTAGAAGGACAGTATT
TGGTATCTGCGCTCTGCTGAAGCCAGTTACCTTCGGAAAAAGAGTTGGTAGCTCTTGATCCGGCAAACAA
ACCACCGCTGGTAGCGGTGGTTTTTTTGTTTGCAAGCAGCAGATTACGCGCAGAAAAAAAGGATCTCAAG
AAGATCCTTTGATCTTTTCTACGGGGTCTGACGCTCAGTGGAACGAAAACTCACGTTAAGGGATTTTGGT
CATGAGATTATCAAAAAGGATCTTCACCTAGATCCTTTTAAATTAAAAATGAAGTTTTAAATCAATCTAA
AGTATATATGAGTAAACTTGGTCTGACAGTTACCAATGCTTAATCAGTGAGGCACCTATCTCAGCGATCT
GTCTATTTCGTTCATCCATAGTTGCCTGACTCCCCGTCGTGTAGATAACTACGATACGGGAGGGCTTACC
ATCTGGCCCCAGTGCTGCAATGATACCGCGAGACCCACGCTCACCGGCTCCAGATTTATCAGCAATAAAC
CAGCCAGCCGGAAGGGCCGAGCGCAGAAGTGGTCCTGCAACTTTATCCGCCTCCATCCAGTCTATTAATT
GTTGCCGGGAAGCTAGAGTAAGTAGTTCGCCAGTTAATAGTTTGCGCAACGTTGTTGCCATTGCTACAGG
CATCGTGGTGTCACGCTCGTCGTTTGGTATGGCTTCATTCAGCTCCGGTTCCCAACGATCAAGGCGAGTT
ACATGATCCCCCATGTTGTGCAAAAAAGCGGTTAGCTCCTTCGGTCCTCCGATCGTTGTCAGAAGTAAGT
TGGCCGCAGTGTTATCACTCATGGTTATGGCAGCACTGCATAATTCTCTTACTGTCATGCCATCCGTAAG
ATGCTTTTCTGTGACTGGTGAGTACTCAACCAAGTCATTCTGAGAATAGTGTATGCGGCGACCGAGTTGC
TCTTGCCCGGCGTCAATACGGGATAATACCGCGCCACATAGCAGAACTTTAAAAGTGCTCATCATTGGAA
AACGTTCTTCGGGGCGAAAACTCTCAAGGATCTTACCGCTGTTGAGATCCAGTTCGATGTAACCCACTCG
TGCACCCAACTGATCTTCAGCATCTTTTACTTTCACCAGCGTTTCTGGGTGAGCAAAAACAGGAAGGCAA
AATGCCGCAAAAAAGGGAATAAGGGCGACACGGAAATGTTGAATACTCATACTCTTCCTTTTTCAATATT
ATTGAAGCATTTATCAGGGTTATTGTCTCATGAGCGGATACATATTTGAATGTATTTAGAAAAATAAACA
AATAGGGGTTCCGCGCACATTTCCCCGAAAAGTGCCACCTGA
