>Addgene plasmid #65308 | Ii-Str_neomycin | addgene partial sequence | sequence record 114905 | CMV-F 5'-CGCAAATGGGCGGTAGGCGTG-3'
CTCTCTGGCTAACTAGAGAACCCACTGCTTACTGGCTTATCGAAATTAATACGACTCACTATAGGGAGAC
CCAAGCTTGGTACCGAGCTCGGATCGATATCTGCGGCCTAGCTAGCGCTTAAGGCCTGTTAACCGGTCGT
ACGTCTCCGGATTCGAATTAATTCGGATCCGTGATGCACAGGAGGAGAGCCAGGGCCTGTCGGGAAGATC
AAAAGCCAGTCATCGATGATCAGCGCGACCTTATCTCCAACAATGAGCAACTGCCCATGCTGGGCCGGCG
CCCTGGGGCCCCGGAGAGCAAGTGCAGCCGCGGAGCCCTGTACACAGGCTTTTCCATCCTGGTGACTCTG
CTCCTCGCTGGCCAGGCCACCACCGCCTACTTCCTGTACCAGCAGCAGGGCCGGCTGGACAAACTGACAG
TCACCTCCCAGAACCTGCAGCTCGAGATGGACCCTAGCAAAGACTCAAAAGCTCAGGTGTCCGCTGCCGA
GGCTGGCATTACTGGAACATGGTACAATCAGCTCGGGAGCACCTTTATTGTGACTGCTGGAGCCGATGGA
GCCCTCACCGGAACATACGAATCTGCTGTGGGAAACGCCGAATCACGGTACGTCCTCACTGGCCGATACG
ATAGTGCCCCTGCCACCGACGGATCTGGGACTGCCCTGGGATGGACTGTCGCTTGGAAAAACAACTACCG
GAATGCTCATTCTGCCACAACATGGAGTGGACAGTACGTGGGAGGCGCTGAGGCTAGAATCAATACACAG
TGGCTGCTCACATCTGGCACAACCGAGGC
