>Addgene plasmid #65308 | Ii-Str_neomycin | addgene partial sequence | sequence record 114907 | synth-int-R 5'-ggagtactcaccccaacagc-3'
TGGATCAGTTATCTATGCGGCCGCGGATCCTCACATGGGGACTGGGCCCAGATCCTGCTTGGTCACACCC
AGCCCAGAAGACGGGTCCTCCAGTTCCAGTGACTCTTTCGGTGGAGCGTCAGTGGGCTTTTGCTCCAAGG
AGTGCCTGCTCATTTCAAACAGGAGCCAATGGTGCATCCAGCTCTCAAAGACCTTCCAGTCTATGGTCTC
CATGGTGTTCTTAAGGTGTCTCAGGTTCTCCGGGAAGCTCCCCTTCAGTGGCGGGTACACCTTCAGGGGG
TCAGCATTCTGGAGCAGGTGCATCACATGGTCCTCTGTCATGTTGCCATACTTGGTGGCATTCTGCATGG
GCCCCTGGGGCAGGGCTCCCATGGGCAGCGCCTGCATCAGCAGCGGGGTGGCCATGCGCATCTTGCTCAC
AGGCTTGGGAGGCTTGGGAAGCTTCATGCGCAGGTTCTCCAGCTGCAGGTCGAGTGCGTAGTCTGGTACG
TCGTACGGATAGTCGACCTGCTGGACGGCATCCAGAGGATTGCCGTTGTTGACTCCGGCTTTTTTGGCGG
CATCGATTGAAGCGGCGGAGGGTTTCACTTTGGTGAATGTGTCATGTCCCACCAGGGTGGATTTCCAAGC
ATTTGCCTCGGTTGTGCCAGATGTGAGCAGCCACTGTGTATTGATTCTAGCCTCAGCGCCTCCCACGTAC
TGTCCACTCCATGTTGTGGCAGAATGAGCATTCCGGTAGTTG
